>Addgene plasmid #84190 | pFGC5941-PacI-ath-STTM869.1 | addgene full sequence | sequence record 167527 | Addgene NGS Result
TGAGACTTTTCAACAAAGGGTAATTTCGGGAAACCTCCTCGGATTCCATTGCCCAGCTATCTGTCACCTC
ATCGAAAGGACAGTAGAAAAGGAAGGTGGCTCCTACAAATGCCATCATTGCGATAAAGGAAAGGCTATCA
TTCAAGATGCCTCTGCCGACAGTGGTCCCAAAGATGGACCCCCACCCACGAGGAGCATCGTGGAAAAAGA
AGACGTTCCAACCACGTCTTCAAAGCAAGTGGATTGACGTGACATCTCCACTGACATAAGGGATGACGCG
CAACCCCACTATCCTTCGCAAGACCCTTCCTCTATATAAGGAAGTTCATTTCATTTGGAGAGGACAGCCC
AAGCTTCAACACCAGAACTGTTGAACCAATGTTGTTGTTGTTATGGTCTAATTTAAATATGGTCTAAAGA
AGAAGAATCAACACCAGAACTGTTGAACCAATGAATTCGGTACGCTGAAATCACCAGTCTCTCTCTACAA
ATCTATCTCTCTCTATTTTCTCCATAAATAATGTGTGAGTAGTTTCCCGATAAGGGAAATTAGGGTTCAT
ATAGGGTTTCGCTCATGTGTTGAGCATATAAGAAACCCTTAGTATGTATTTGTATTTGTAAAATACTTCT
ATCAATAAAATTTCTAATTCCTAAAACCAAAATCCAGTACTAAAATCCAGATCTCCTAAAGTCCCTATAG
ATCTTTGTCGTGAATATAAACCAGACACGAGACGACTAGACCTGGAGCCCAGACGCCGTTCGAAGCTAGA
AGTACCGCTTAGGCAGGAGGCCGTTAGGGAAAAGATGCTAAGGCAGGGTTGGTTACGTTGACTCCCCCGT
AGGTTTGGTTTAAATATGATGAAGTGGACGGAAGGAAGGAGGAAGACAAGGAAGGATAAGGTTGCAGGCC
CTGTGCAAGGTAAGAAGATGGAAATTTGATAGAGGTACGCTACTATACTTATACTATACGCTAAGGGAAT
GATCGTATTTATACCCTATACCCCCTAATAACCCCTTATCAATTTAAGAAATAATCCGCATAAGCCCCCG
CTTAAAAATTGGTATCAGAGCCATGAATAGGTCTATGACCAAAACTCAAGAGGATAAAACCTCACCAAAA
TACGAAAGAGTCCTTAACTCTAAAGATAAAAGATCTTTCAAGATCAAAACTAGTTCCCTCACACCGGTGA
CGGGGATCGCATGCGACCTCTAGACCATCACATTGGAGCTTCAGCTGCTCGAGTTCTATAGTGTCACCTA
AATCGTATGTGTATGATACATAAGGTTATGTATTAATTGTAGCCGCGTTCTTACGTCGACGTACCAATTA
CGCCCCGCCCTGTCACTCATCGCAGTACTGTTGTAATTCATTAAGCATTCTGCCGACATGGAAGCCATCA
CAAACGGCATGATGAACCTGAATCGCCAGCGGCATCAGCACCTTGTCGCCTTGCGTATAATATTTGCCCA
TGGTGAAAACGGGGGCGAAGAAGTTGTCCATATTGGCCACGTTTAAATCAAAACTGGTGAAACTCACCCA
GGGATTGGCTGAGACGAAAAACATATTCTCAATAAACCCTTTAGGGAAATAGGCCAGGTTTTCACCGTAA
CACGCCACATCTTGCGAATATATGTGTAGAAACTGCCGGAAATCGTCGTGGTATTCACTCCAGAGCGATG
AAAACGTTTCAGTTTGCTCATGGAAAACGGTGTAACAAGGGTGAACACTATCCCATATTACCAGCTCACC
GTCTTTCATTGCCATACGGAACTCCGGATGAGCATTCATCAGGCGGGCAAGAATGTGAATAAAGGCCGGA
TAAAACTTGTGCTTATTTTTCTTTACGGTCTTTAAAAAGGCCGTAATATCCAGCTGAACGGTCTGGTTAT
AGGTACATTGAGCAACTGACTGAAATGCCTCAAAATGTTCTTTACGATGCCATTGGGATATATCAACGGT
GGTATATCCAGTGATTTCTTTCTCCATTTTAGCTTCCTTAGCTCCTGAAAATCTCGATAACTCATTAAAG
CTTATCGATGATAAGCTGTCAAACATGAGAATTTAGCCCGCCTAATGAGCGGGCTTTTTGTTGTGATCCG
CGCTGCTGGCGTTTTTCCATAGGCTCCGCCCCCCTGACGAGCATCACAAAAATCGACGCTCAAGTCAGAG
GTGGCGAAACCCGACAGGACTATAAAGATACCAGGCGTTTCCCCCCTGGAAGCTCCCTCGTGCGCTCTCC
TGTTCCGACCCTGCCGCTTACCGGATACCTGTCCGCCTTTCTTAATTAACTCTCTAGACTCACCTAGGAT
CCATGAATTCTGAGATTTTTCAAATCAGTGCGCAAGACGTGACGTAAGTATCCGAGTCAGTTTTTATTTT
TCTACTAATTTGGTCGTTTATTTCGGCGTGTAGGACATGGCAACCGGGCCTGAATTTCGCGGGTATTCTG
TTTCTATTCCAACTTTTTCTTGATCCGCAGCCATTAACGACTTTTGAATAGATACGCTGACACGCCAAGC
CTCGCTAGTCAAAAGTGTACCAAACAACGCTTTACAGCAAGAACGGAATGCGCGTGACGCTCGCGGTGAC
GCCATTTCGCCTTTTCAGAAATGGATAAATAGCCTTGCTTCCTATTATATCTTCCCAAATTACCAATACA
TTACACTAGCATCTGAATTTCATAACCAATCTCGATACACCAAATCGAATCGATGAGCCCAGAACGACGC
CCGGCCGACATCCGCCGTGCCACCGAGGCGGACATGCCGGCGGTCTGCACCATCGTCAACCACTACATCG
AGACAAGCACGGTCAACTTCCGTACCGAGCCGCAGGAACCGCAGGAGTGGACGGACGACCTCGTCCGTCT
GCGGGAGCGCTATCCCTGGCTCGTCGCCGAGGTGGACGGCGAGGTCGCCGGCATCGCCTACGCGGGCCCC
TGGAAGGCACGCAACGCCTACGACTGGACGGCCGAGTCGACCGTGTACGTCTCCCCCCGCCACCAGCGGA
CGGGACTGGGCTCCACGCTCTACACCCACCTGCTGAAGTCCCTGGAGGCACAGGGCTTCAAGAGCGTGGT
CGCTGTCATCGGGCTGCCCAACGACCCGAGCGTGCGCATGCACGAGGCGCTCGGATATGCCCCCCGCGGC
ATGCTGCGGGCGGCCGGCTTCAAGCACGGGAACTGGCATGACGTGGGTTTCTGGCAGCTGGACTTCAGCC
TGCCGGTACCGCCCCGTCCGGTCCTGCCCGTCACCGAGATTTGACTGCAGAATCTTGGACTCCCATGTTG
GCAAAGGCAACCAAACAAACAATGAATGATCCGCTCCTGCATATGGGGCGGTTTGAGTATTTCAACTGCC
ATTTGGGCTGAATTGAAGACATGCTCCTGTCAGAAATTCCGTGATCTTACTCAATATTCAGTAATCTCGG
CCAATATCCTAAATGTGCGTGGCTTTATCTGTCTTTGTATTGTTTCATCAATTCATGTAACGTTTGCTTT
TCTTATGAATTTTCAAATAAATTATCAGATCCGAGCTCGAATTAATTCGGCGTTAATTCAGTACATTAAA
AACGTCCGCAATGTGTTATTAAGTTGTCTAAGCGTCAATTTGTTTACACCACAATATATCCTGCCACCAG
CCAGCCAACAGCTCCCCGACCGGCAGCTCGGCACAAAATCACCACTCGATACAGGCAGCCCATCAGTCCG
GGACGGCGTCAGCGGGAGAGCCGTTGTAAGGCGGCAGACTTTGCTCATGTTACCGATGCTATTCGGAAGA
ACGGCAACTAAGCTGCCGGGTTTGAAACACGGATGATCTCGCGGAGGGTAGCATGTTGATTGTAACGATG
ACAGAGCGTTGCTGCCTGTGATCACCGCGGTTTCAAAATCGGCTCCGTCGATACTATGTTATACGCCAAC
TTTGAAAACAACTTTGAAAAAGCTGTTTTCTGGTATTTAAGGTTTTAGAATGCAAGGAACAGTGAATTGG
AGTTCGTCTTGTTATAATTAGCTTCTTGGGGTATCTTTAAATACTGTAGAAAAGAGGAAGGAAATAATAA
ATGGCTAAAATGAGAATATCACCGGAATTGAAAAAACTGATCGAAAAATACCGCTGCGTAAAAGATACGG
AAGGAATGTCTCCTGCTAAGGTATATAAGCTGGTGGGAGAAAATGAAAACCTATATTTAAAAATGACGGA
CAGCCGGTATAAAGGGACCACCTATGATGTGGAACGGGAAAAGGACATGATGCTATGGCTGGAAGGAAAG
CTGCCTGTTCCAAAGGTCCTGCACTTTGAACGGCATGATGGCTGGAGCAATCTGCTCATGAGTGAGGCCG
ATGGCGTCCTTTGCTCGGAAGAGTATGAAGATGAACAAAGCCCTGAAAAGATTATCGAGCTGTATGCGGA
GTGCATCAGGCTCTTTCACTCCATCGACATATCGGATTGTCCCTATACGAATAGCTTAGACAGCCGCTTA
GCCGAATTGGATTACTTACTGAATAACGATCTGGCCGATGTGGATTGCGAAAACTGGGAAGAAGACACTC
CATTTAAAGATCCGCGCGAGCTGTATGATTTTTTAAAGACGGAAAAGCCCGAAGAGGAACTTGTCTTTTC
CCACGGCGACCTGGGAGACAGCAACATCTTTGTGAAAGATGGCAAAGTAAGTGGCTTTATTGATCTTGGG
AGAAGCGGCAGGGCGGACAAGTGGTATGACATTGCCTTCTGCGTCCGGTCGATCAGGGAGGATATCGGGG
AAGAACAGTATGTCGAGCTATTTTTTGACTTACTGGGGATCAAGCCTGATTGGGAGAAAATAAAATATTA
TATTTTACTGGATGAATTGTTTTAGTACCTAGAATGCATGACCAAAATCCCTTAACGTGAGTTTTCGTTC
CACTGAGCGTCAGACCCCGTAGAAAAGATCAAAGGATCTTCTTGAGATCCTTTTTTTCTGCGCGTAATCT
GCTGCTTGCAAACAAAAAAACCACCGCTACCAGCGGTGGTTTGTTTGCCGGATCAAGAGCTACCAACTCT
TTTTCCGAAGGTAACTGGCTTCAGCAGAGCGCAGATACCAAATACTGTCCTTCTAGTGTAGCCGTAGTTA
GGCCACCACTTCAAGAACTCTGTAGCACCGCCTACATACCTCGCTCTGCTAATCCTGTTACCAGTGGCTG
CTGCCAGTGGCGATAAGTCGTGTCTTACCGGGTTGGACTCAAGACGATAGTTACCGGATAAGGCGCAGCG
GTCGGGCTGAACGGGGGGTTCGTGCACACAGCCCAGCTTGGAGCGAACGACCTACACCGAACTGAGATAC
CTACAGCGTGAGCTATGAGAAAGCGCCACGCTTCCCGAAGGGAGAAAGGCGGACAGGTATCCGGTAAGCG
GCAGGGTCGGAACAGGAGAGCGCACGAGGGAGCTTCCAGGGGGAAACGCCTGGTATCTTTATAGTCCTGT
CGGGTTTCGCCACCTCTGACTTGAGCGTCGATTTTTGTGATGCTCGTCAGGGGGGCGGAGCCTATGGAAA
AACGCCAGCAACGCGGCCTTTTTACGGTTCCTGGCCTTTTGCTGGCCTTTTGCTCACATGTTCTTTCCTG
CGTTATCCCCTGATTCTGTGGATAACCGTATTACCGCCTTTGAGTGAGCTGATACCGCTCGCCGCAGCCG
AACGACCGAGCGCAGCGAGTCAGTGAGCGAGGAAGCGGAAGAGCGCCTGATGCGGTATTTTCTCCTTACG
CATCTGTGCGGTATTTCACACCGCATATGGTGCACTCTCAGTACAATCTGCTCTGATGCCGCATAGTTAA
GCCAGTATACACTCCGCTATCGCTACGTGACTGGGTCATGGCTGCGCCCCGACACCCGCCAACACCCGCT
GACGCGCCCTGACGGGCTTGTCTGCTCCCGGCATCCGCTTACAGACAAGCTGTGACCGTCTCCGGGAGCT
GCATGTGTCAGAGGTTTTCACCGTCATCACCGAAACGCGCGAGGCAGGGTGCCTTGATGTGGGCGCCGGC
GGTCGAGTGGCGACGGCGCGGCTTGTCCGCGCCCTGGTAGATTGCCTGGCCGTAGGCCAGCCATTTTTGA
GCGGCCAGCGGCCGCGATAGGCCGACGCGAAGCGGCGGGGCGTAGGGAGCGCAGCGACCGAAGGGTAGGC
GCTTTTTGCAGCTCTTCGGCTGTGCGCTGGCCAGACAGTTATGCACAGGCCAGGCGGGTTTTAAGAGTTT
TAATAAGTTTTAAAGAGTTTTAGGCGGAAAAATCGCCTTTTTTCTCTTTTATATCAGTCACTTACATGTG
TGACCGGTTCCCAATGTACGGCTTTGGGTTCCCAATGTACGGGTTCCGGTTCCCAATGTACGGCTTTGGG
TTCCCAATGTACGTGCTATCCACAGGAAAGAGACCTTTTCGACCTTTTTCCCCTGCTAGGGCAATTTGCC
CTAGCATCTGCTCCGTACATTAGGAACCGGCGGATGCTTCGCCCTCGATCAGGTTGCGGTAGCGCATGAC
TAGGATCGGGCCAGCCTGCCCCGCCTCCTCCTTCAAATCGTACTCCGGCAGGTCATTTGACCCGATCAGC
TTGCGCACGGTGAAACAGAACTTCTTGAACTCTCCGGCGCTGCCACTGCGTTCGTAGATCGTCTTGAACA
ACCATCTGGCTTCTGCCTTGCCTGCGGCGCGGCGTGCCAGGCGGTAGAGAAAACGGCCGATGCCGGGATC
GATCAAAAAGTAATCGGGGTGAACCGTCAGCACGTCCGGGTTCTTGCCTTCTGTGATCTCGCGGTACATC
CAATCAGCTAGCTCGATCTCGATGTACTCCGGCCGCCCGGTTTCGCTCTTTACGATCTTGTAGCGGCTAA
TCAAGGCTTCACCCTCGGATACCGTCACCAGGCGGCCGTTCTTGGCCTTCTTCGTACGCTGCATGGCAAC
GTGCGTGGTGTTTAACCGAATGCAGGTTTCTACCAGGTCGTCTTTCTGCTTTCCGCCATCGGCTCGCCGG
CAGAACTTGAGTACGTCCGCAACGTGTGGACGGAACACGCGGCCGGGCTTGTCTCCCTTCCCTTCCCGGT
ATCGGTTCATGGATTCGGTTAGATGGGAAACCGCCATCAGTACCAGGTCGTAATCCCACACACTGGCCAT
GCCGGCCGGCCCTGCGGAAACCTCTACGTGCCCGTCTGGAAGCTCGTAGCGGATCACCTCGCCAGCTCGT
CGGTCACGCTTCGACAGACGGAAAACGGCCACGTCCATGATGCTGCGACTATCGCGGGTGCCCACGTCAT
AGAGCATCGGAACGAAAAAATCTGGTTGCTCGTCGCCCTTGGGCGGCTTCCTAATCGACGGCGCACCGGC
TGCCGGCGGTTGCCGGGATTCTTTGCGGATTCGATCAGCGGCCGCTTGCCACGATTCACCGGGGCGTGCT
TCTGCCTCGATGCGTTGCCGCTGGGCGGCCTGCGCGGCCTTCAACTTCTCCACCAGGTCATCACCCAGCG
CCGCGCCGATTTGTACCGGGCCGGATGGTTTGCGACCGCTCACGCCGATTCCTCGGGCTTGGGGGTTCCA
GTGCCATTGCAGGGCCGGCAGGCAACCCAGCCGCTTACGCCTGGCCAACCGCCCGTTCCTCCACACATGG
GGCATTCCACGGCGTCGGTGCCTGGTTGTTCTTGATTTTCCATGCCGCCTCCTTTAGCCGCTAAAATTCA
TCTACTCATTTATTCATTTGCTCATTTACTCTGGTAGCTGCGCGATGTATTCAGATAGCAGCTCGGTAAT
GGTCTTGCCTTGGCGTACCGCGTACATCTTCAGCTTGGTGTGATCCTCCGCCGGCAACTGAAAGTTGACC
CGCTTCATGGCTGGCGTGTCTGCCAGGCTGGCCAACGTTGCAGCCTTGCTGCTGCGTGCGCTCGGACGGC
CGGCACTTAGCGTGTTTGTGCTTTTGCTCATTTTCTCTTTACCTCATTAACTCAAATGAGTTTTGATTTA
ATTTCAGCGGCCAGCGCCTGGACCTCGCGGGCAGCGTCGCCCTCGGGTTCTGATTCAAGAACGGTTGTGC
CGGCGGCGGCAGTGCCTGGGTAGCTCACGCGCTGCGTGATACGGGACTCAAGAATGGGCAGCTCGTACCC
GGCCAGCGCCTCGGCAACCTCACCGCCGATGCGCGTGCCTTTGATCGCCCGCGACACGACAAAGGCCGCT
TGTAGCCTTCCATCCGTGACCTCAATGCGCTGCTTAACCAGCTCCACCAGGTCGGCGGTGGCCCATATGT
CGTAAGGGCTTGGCTGCACCGGAATCAGCACGAAGTCGGCTGCCTTGATCGCGGACACAGCCAAGTCCGC
CGCCTGGGGCGCTCCGTCGATCACTACGAAGTCGCGCCGGCCGATGGCCTTCACGTCGCGGTCAATCGTC
GGGCGGTCGATGCCGACAACGGTTAGCGGTTGATCTTCCCGCACGGCCGCCCAATCGCGGGCACTGCCCT
GGGGATCGGAATCGACTAACAGAACATCGGCCCCGGCGAGTTGCAGGGCGCGGGCTAGATGGGTTGCGAT
GGTCGTCTTGCCTGACCCGCCTTTCTGGTTAAGTACAGCGATAACCTTCATGCGTTCCCCTTGCGTATTT
GTTTATTTACTCATCGCATCATATACGCAGCGACCGCATGACGCAAGCTGTTTTACTCAAATACACATCA
CCTTTTTAGACGGCGGCGCTCGGTTTCTTCAGCGGCCAAGCTGGCCGGCCAGGCCGCCAGCTTGGCATCA
GACAAACCGGCCAGGATTTCATGCAGCCGCACGGTTGAGACGTGCGCGGGCGGCTCGAACACGTACCCGG
CCGCGATCATCTCCGCCTCGATCTCTTCGGTAATGAAAAACGGTTCGTCCTGGCCGTCCTGGTGCGGTTT
CATGCTTGTTCCTCTTGGCGTTCATTCTCGGCGGCCGCCAGGGCGTCGGCCTCGGTCAATGCGTCCTCAC
GGAAGGCACCGCGCCGCCTGGCCTCGGTGGGCGTCACTTCCTCGCTGCGCTCAAGTGCGCGGTACAGGGT
CGAGCGATGCACGCCAAGCAGTGCAGCCGCCTCTTTCACGGTGCGGCCTTCCTGGTCGATCAGCTCGCGG
GCGTGCGCGATCTGTGCCGGGGTGAGGGTAGGGCGGGGGCCAAACTTCACGCCTCGGGCCTTGGCGGCCT
CGCGCCCGCTCCGGGTGCGGTCGATGATTAGGGAACGCTCGAACTCGGCAATGCCGGCGAACACGGTCAA
CACCATGCGGCCGGCCGGCGTGGTGGTGTCGGCCCACGGCTCTGCCAGGCTACGCAGGCCCGCGCCGGCC
TCCTGGATGCGCTCGGCAATGTCCAGTAGGTCGCGGGTGCTGCGGGCCAGGCGGTCTAGCCTGGTCACTG
TCACAACGTCGCCAGGGCGTAGGTGGTCAAGCATCCTGGCCAGCTCCGGGCGGTCGCGCCTGGTGCCGGT
GATCTTCTCGGAAAACAGCTTGGTGCAGCCGGCCGCGTGCAGTTCGGCCCGTTGGTTGGTCAAGTCCTGG
TCGTCGGTGCTGACGCGGGCATAGCCCAGCAGGCCAGCGGCGGCGCTCTTGTTCATGGCGTAATGTCTCC
GGTTCTAGTCGCAAGTATTCTACTTTATGCGACTAAAACACGCGACAAGAAAACGCCAGGAAAAGGGCAG
GGCGGCAGCCTGTCGCGTAACTTAGGACTTGTGCGACATGTCGTTTTCAGAAGACGGCTGCACTGAACGT
CAGAAGCCGACTGCACTATAGCAGCGGAGGGGTTGGATCAAAGTACTTTGATCCCGAGGGGAACCCTGTG
GTTGGCATGCACATACAAATGGACGAACGGATAAACCTTTTCACGCCCTTTTAAATATCCGATTATTCTA
ATAAACGCTCTTTTCTCTTAGGTTTACCCGCCAATATATCCTGTCAAACACTGATAGTTTAAACTGAAGG
CGGGAAACGACAATCTGATCCAAGCTCAAGCTGCTCTAGCATTCGCCATTCAGGCTGCGCAACTGTTGGG
AAGGGCGATCGGTGCGGGCCTCTTCGCTATTACGCCAGCTGGCGAAAGGGGGATGTGCTGCAAGGCGATT
AAGTTGGGTAACGCCAGGGTTTTCCCAGTCACGACGTTGTAAAACGACGGCCAGTGCCAAGCTTGCATGC
CTGCAGGTCCTGCTGAGCCTCGACATGTTGTCGCAAAATTCGCCCTGGACCCGCCCAACGATTTGTCGTC
ACTGTCAAGGTTTGACCTGCACTTCATTTGGGGCCCACATACACCAAAAAAATGCTGCATAATTCTCGGG
GCAGCAAGTCGGTTACCCGGCCGCCGTGCTGGACCGGGTTGAATGGTGCCCGTAACTTTCGGTAGAGCGG
ACGGCCAATACTCAACTTCAAGGAATCTCACCCATGCGCGCCGGCGGGGAACCGGAGTTCCCTTCAGTGA
GCGTTATTAGTTCGCCGCTCGGTGTGTCGTAGATACTAGCCCCTGGGGCACTTTTGAAATTTGAATAAGA
TTTATGTAATCAGTCTTTTAGGTTTGACCGGTTCTGCCGCTTTTTTTAAAATTGGATTTGTAATAATAAA
ACGCAATTGTTTGTTATTGTGGCGCTCTATCATAGATGTCGCTATAAACCTATTCAGCACAATATATTGT
TTTCATTTTAATATTGTACATATAAGTAGTAGGGTACAATCAGTAAATTGAACGGAGAATATTATTCATA
AAAATACGATAGTAACGGGTGATATATTCATTAGAATGAACCGAAACCGGCGGTAAGGATCTGAGCTACA
CATGCTCAGGTTTTTTACAACGTGCACAACAGAATTGAAAGCAAATATCATGCGATCATAGGCGTCTCGC
ATATCTCATTAAAGCAGGACTCTAGGGACTAGTCCCGGGTCTTAATTAAGTTTGCAAGCAGCAGATTACG
CGTTCTTACAGTGGCATTGATCTTTTTGTTCCTTACCGGATACCTGTCCGCCTTTCTTAATTAAGTTTGC
AAGCAGCAGATTACGCGCAGAAAAAAAGGATCTCAAGGAGATCCTTTGGATCACAAAAAAAAAGCCCGCT
CATTAGGCGGGTTAAATTCCCGGGTACTGCAGCCGATTCATTAATGCAGGTTAACCTGGCTTATCGAAAT
TAATACGACTCACTATAGGGAGACCGGCAGATCTGATCCCTACTCCAAAAATGTCAAAGATACAGTCTCA
GAAGACCAAAGGGCTATTGAGACTTTTCAACAAAGGGTAATTTCGGGAAACCTCCTCGGATTCCATTGCC
CAGCTATCTGTCACTTCATCGAAAGGACAGTGGAAAAGGAAGGTGGCTCCTACAAATGCCATCATTGCGA
TAAAGGAAAGGCTATCATTCAAGATGCCTCTGCCGACAGTGGTCCCAAAGATGGACCCCCACCCACGAGG
AGCATCGTGGGAAAAGAAGACGTTCCAACCACGTCTTCAAAGCAAGTGGATTGATGTGACATCTCCACTG
ACGTAAGGGATGACGCACAATCCCACCCCTACTCCAAAAATGTCAAAGATACTGTCTCAGAAGACCAAAG
GGCTAT
Features (pLannotate 1.2.2; 29 found; start..end, strand, type, name):
      1..346     +  promoter       CaMV 35S promoter: strong constitutive promoter from cauliflower mosaic virus
    298..344     +  promoter       minimal CaMV 35S promoter: minimal 35S promoter from cauliflower mosaic virus
    507..683     +  polyA_signal   CaMV poly(A) signal: cauliflower mosaic virus polyadenylation signal
   1245..1263    -  promoter       SP6 promoter: promoter for bacteriophage SP6 RNA polymerase
   1328..1987    -  CDS            CmR: chloramphenicol acetyltransferase; cat; confers resistance to chloramphenicol
   1988..2024    -  promoter       cat promoter (fragment): promoter of the E. coli cat gene encoding chloramphenicol acetyltransferase
   2024..2052    -  promoter       tet promoter: E. coli promoter for tetracycline efflux protein gene
   2114..2282    -  rep_origin     ori (fragment): high-copy-number ColE1/pMB1/pBR322/pUC origin of replication
   2327..2707    +  promoter       MAS promoter: mannopine synthase promoter (Velten et al., 1984)
   2713..3261    +  CDS            bar: PAT_STRHY - Experimental evidence at protein level: Swiss-Prot protein existence level 1. Inactivates phosphinothricin (PPT) by transfer of an acetyl group from acetyl CoA. Can also acetylate demethylphosphinothricin but not PTT or glutamate. This enzyme is an effector of phosphinothricin tripeptide (PTT or bialaphos) resistance. From Streptomyces hygroscopicus. Introduced by genetic manipulation and expressed in glufosinate-tolerant maize by Dekalb Genetics.
   3274..3526    +  terminator     MAS terminator: mannopine synthase terminator
   3612..3636    -  misc_feature   LB T-DNA repeat: left border repeat from nopaline C58 T-DNA
   4061..4855    +  CDS            KanR: aminoglycoside phosphotransferase; aphA-3; confers resistance to kanamycin
   4942..5530    +  rep_origin     ori: high-copy-number ColE1/pMB1/pBR322/pUC origin of replication
   5716..5856    -  misc_feature   bom: basis of mobility region from pBR322
   5958..5997    -  CDS            rop (fragment): Rop protein, which maintains plasmids at low copy number; rop
   6200..6394    -  rep_origin     pVS1 oriV: origin of replication for the Pseudomonas plasmid pVS1 (Heeb et al., 2000)
   6460..7533    -  CDS            pVS1 RepA: replication protein from the Pseudomonas plasmid pVS1 (Heeb et al., 2000)
   7962..8591    -  CDS            pVS1 StaA: stability protein from the Pseudomonas plasmid pVS1 (Heeb et al., 2000)
   9151..9552    -  CDS            Y4CG_SINFN (fragment): Protein inferred from homology: Swiss-Prot protein existence level 3. From Sinorhizobium fredii (strain NBRC 101917 / NGR234).
   9892..9916    -  misc_feature   RB T-DNA repeat: right border repeat from nopaline C58 T-DNA
   9982..10136   -  CDS            lacZα (fragment): LacZα fragment of β-galactosidase; lacZ fragment
  10139..10159   -  misc_feature   MCS (fragment): pUC18/19 multiple cloning site
  10160..10867   -  terminator     OCS terminator: octopine synthase terminator
  10900..10922   -  rep_origin     ori (fragment): high-copy-number ColE1/pMB1/pBR322/pUC origin of replication
  10952..10977   -  rep_origin     ori (fragment): high-copy-number ColE1/pMB1/pBR322/pUC origin of replication
  10985..11026   -  rep_origin     ori (fragment): high-copy-number ColE1/pMB1/pBR322/pUC origin of replication
  11131..11149   +  promoter       T7 promoter: promoter for bacteriophage T7 RNA polymerase
  11218..11506   +  promoter       CaMV 35S promoter (fragment): strong constitutive promoter from cauliflower mosaic virus
