[The description below was written by a language model from this plasmid's Addgene catalogue record and pLannotate feature annotations shown in this document.]
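Description:
pFGC5941-PacI-ath-STTM869.1 is a plant expression binary vector for Agrobacterium-mediated transformation, built on the pFGC5941-PacI backbone and designed to knock down miR869.1 function in Arabidopsis thaliana. The backbone carries a high-copy ColE1/pUC-type origin with the pBR322 bom region for propagation in E. coli, together with the pVS1 oriV, RepA and StaA functions that allow replication and stable maintenance in Agrobacterium. Bacterial selection uses a backbone kanamycin resistance gene plus a chloramphenicol acetyltransferase gene that travels with the insert, so both antibiotics are recorded for growth.

The payload is a cassette of about 2.8 kb cloned into a PacI site that is retained on both sides. According to the depositor, it comprises a 2x35S promoter, the short tandem target mimic (STTM), the 35S terminator and CmR. The feature table agrees with this: a partial CaMV 35S promoter copy lies just upstream of a full 35S promoter, followed by a short unannotated interval where the STTM presumably sits, then the CaMV poly(A) signal and the CmR gene. An STTM transcript generally carries two non-cleavable miRNA binding sites joined by a spacer, which sequester the target small RNA and trigger its degradation. The exact design here is not detailed in the record. Including CmR in the cassette lets recombinants be selected directly after transfer into the binary vector.

Within the nopaline-type left and right T-DNA borders, a bar gene under the mannopine synthase promoter and terminator confers Basta (phosphinothricin) resistance for selecting transgenic plants. An OCS terminator and a lacZα fragment remain from the parental vector. The construct is used for loss-of-function studies of miR869.1.
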