Addgene plasmid #84190: pFGC5941-PacI-ath-STTM869.1
Purpose: target miRNA869.1 for destruction in Arabidopsis thaliana
Depositing lab: Guiliang Tang. Depositing organization: Michigan Technological University. Publication: Construction of short tandem target mimic (STTM) to block the functions of plant and animal microRNAs. Tang G, Yan J, Gu Y, Qiao M, Fan R, Mao Y, Tang X. Methods. 2012 Oct;58(2):118-25. doi: 10.1016/j.ymeth.2012.10.006. Epub 2012 Oct 23. PubMed 23098881.
Backbone
  Vector backbone: pFGC5941-PacI
  Backbone manufacturer: Guiliang Tang (Addgene plasmid # 44182)
  Backbone size w/o insert (bp): 8608
  Vector type: Plant Expression
  Selectable markers: Basta
Growth in bacteria
  Bacterial resistance: Chloramphenicol and Kanamycin, 25 & 50 μg/mL
  Growth temperature: 37°C
  Growth strain: DH5alpha
  Copy number: High Copy
Gene/Insert
  Gene/Insert name: STTM869.1
  Species: A. thaliana (mustard weed)
  Insert size (bp): 2846
  Promoter: 2x35S
  Cloning method: Restriction Enzyme; 5′ cloning site PacI (not destroyed); 3′ cloning site PacI (not destroyed)
  Sequencing primers: 5′ CACTATCCTTCGCAAGACCCTTCC; 3′ CAACACATGAGCGAAACCCTATAA
Terms and licenses: Academic/Nonprofit Terms; Industry Terms: Not Available to Industry
Depositor comments: The insert within this plasmid contains a 2x35S promoter, STTM, T35S and CmR.
How to cite: pFGC5941-PacI-ath-STTM869.1 was a gift from Guiliang Tang (Addgene plasmid # 84190 ; http://n2t.net/addgene:84190 ; RRID:Addgene_84190)
