>Addgene plasmid #84190 | pFGC5941-PacI-ath-STTM869.1 | depositor partial sequence | sequence record 160746 | STTM
CAACACCAGAACTGTTGAACCAATGTTGTTGTTGTTATGGTCTAATTTAAATATGGTCTAAAGAAGAAGA
ATCAACACCAGAACTGTTGAACCAAT
